Addgene plasmid #180059: pDON223 Spike H655Y
Purpose: Sars-CoV-2 protein mutation
Depositing lab: Markku Varjosalo. Depositing organization: University of Helsinki, Institute of Biotechnology. Publication: SARS-CoV-2-host proteome interactions for antiviral drug discovery. Liu X, Huuskonen S, Laitinen T, Redchuk T, Bogacheva M, Salokas K, Pohner I, Ohman T, Tonduru AK, Hassinen A, Gawriyski L, Keskitalo S, Vartiainen MK, Pietiainen V, Poso A, Varjosalo M. Mol Syst Biol. 2021 Nov;17(11):e10396. doi: 10.15252/msb.202110396. PubMed 34709727.
Backbone
  Vector backbone: pDON223
  Vector type: Mammalian Expression
Growth in bacteria
  Bacterial resistance: Spectinomycin, 50 μg/mL
  Growth temperature: 37°C
  Growth strain: DH5alpha
  Copy number: High Copy
Gene/Insert
  Gene/Insert name: SARS-CoV-2 Spike H655Y
  Species: SARS-CoV-2
  Mutation: Spike H655Y
  Entrez Gene: S (a.k.a. GU280_gp02, spike glycoprotein)
  Tag / fusion protein: MAC-tag (C terminal on insert)
  Cloning method: Gateway Cloning
Terms and licenses: Academic/Nonprofit Terms; Industry Terms
How to cite: pDON223 Spike H655Y was a gift from Markku Varjosalo (Addgene plasmid # 180059 ; http://n2t.net/addgene:180059 ; RRID:Addgene_180059)
