[The description below was written by a language model from this plasmid's Addgene catalogue record and pLannotate feature annotations shown in this document.]
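Description:
pDON223 Spike H655Y is a Gateway entry clone carrying the SARS-CoV-2 spike glycoprotein (S) coding sequence with the H655Y substitution. Although the catalogue lists the vector type as mammalian expression, the annotated 6.6 kb sequence has the architecture of a pDONR223-type entry vector. The roughly 3.8 kb spike open reading frame is flanked by attL recombination sites (annotated as attL3 and attL2), and no mammalian promoter or polyadenylation signal is detected. The only promoter near the insert is a T7 promoter lying just outside the attL2 site. rrnB T1 and T2 terminators upstream insulate the cloning region from read-through transcription in bacteria. Short lacZα and lacI fragments are backbone remnants.

The plasmid is maintained in E. coli through a high-copy ColE1/pUC-type origin. It is selected with spectinomycin via the aadA (SmR) aminoglycoside adenylyltransferase gene, which sits downstream of a class 1 integron Pc promoter fragment and a residual gentamicin acetyltransferase fragment.

The catalogue records a C-terminal MAC-tag on the insert, but the feature table shows no tag. The spike ORF ends immediately before attL2, so the tag may instead be supplied in frame by a MAC-tag destination vector after LR recombination; the record does not confirm this. The stated purpose is simply a SARS-CoV-2 protein mutation. The construct therefore appears to serve as a shuttle for moving the spike variant into expression vectors, and the associated publication concerns virus–host proteome interactions.
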