Features (pLannotate 1.2.2; 12 found; start..end, strand, type, name):
    114..141     -  terminator     rrnB T2 terminator: transcription terminator T2 from the E. coli rrnB gene
    273..316     +  terminator     rrnB T1 terminator: Escherichia coli rrnB; transcription terminator T1 from the E. coli rrnB gene
    363..399     -  CDS            lacZα (fragment): LacZα fragment of β-galactosidase; lacZ fragment
    416..511     +  protein_bind   attL3: mutant version of attL; recombination site for the Gateway® LR reaction LR Clonase™
    514..4332    +  CDS            S: SPIKE_SARS2 - Experimental evidence at protein level: Swiss-Prot protein existence level 1. [Spike glycoprotein]: May down-regulate host tetherin (BST2) by lysosomal degradation, thereby counteracting its antiviral activity. From Severe acute respiratory syndrome coronavirus 2 (2019-nCoV) (SARS-CoV-2).
   4334..4433    -  protein_bind   attL2: mutant version of attL; recombination site for the Gateway® LR reaction LR Clonase™
   4451..4469    -  promoter       T7 promoter: promoter for bacteriophage T7 RNA polymerase
   4659..4682    +  promoter       Pc promoter (fragment): intI1 (promoter lies within the coding sequence); class 1 integron promoter
   4858..4914    +  CDS            GmR (fragment): gentamycin acetyltransferase; aacC1; confers resistance to gentamycin
   4921..5712    +  CDS            SmR: aminoglycoside adenylyltransferase (Murphy, 1985); aadA; confers resistance to spectinomycin and streptomycin
   5805..6393    +  rep_origin     ori: high-copy-number ColE1/pMB1/pBR322/pUC origin of replication
   6576..59      +  CDS            lacI (fragment) (across the origin): lac repressor; lacI; The lac repressor binds to the lac operator to inhibit transcription in E. coli. This inhibition can be relieved by adding lactose or isopropyl-β-D-thiogalactopyranoside (IPTG).
>Addgene plasmid #180059 | pDON223 Spike H655Y | addgene full sequence | sequence record 352095 | Addgene NGS Result
TGGCCGATTCATTAATGCAGCTGGCACGACAGGTTTCCCGACTGGAAAGCGGGCAGTGAGCGCAACGCAA
TTAATACGCGTACCGCTAGCCAGGAAGAGTTTGTAGAAACGCAAAAAGGCCATCCGTCAGGATGGCCTTC
TGCTTAGTTTGATGCCTGGCAGTTTATGGCGGGCGTCCTGCCCGCCACCCTCCGGGCCGTTGCTTCACAA
CGTTCAAATCCGCTCCCGGCGGATTTGTCCTACTCAGGAGAGCGTTCACCGACAAACAACAGATAAAACG
AAAGGCCCAGTCTTCCGACTGAGCCTTTCGTTTTATTTGATGCCTGGCAGTTCCCTACTCTCGCGTTAAC
GCTAGCATGGATGTTTTCCCAGTCACGACGTTGTAAAACGACGGCCAGTCTTAAGCTCGGGCCCCAAATA
ATGATTTTATTTTGACTGATAGTGACCTGTTCGTTGCAACAAATTGATGAGCAATGCTTTTTTATAATGC
CAACTTTGTACAAAAAAGTTGGCATGTTCGTGTTCCTGGTGCTGCTGCCACTGGTGAGCTCCCAGTGCGT
GAACCTGACCACCAGAACCCAGCTGCCACCTGCCTACACCAACTCCTTCACCAGGGGCGTGTACTACCCA
GACAAGGTGTTCAGATCCAGCGTGCTGCACTCTACCCAGGACCTGTTCCTGCCATTCTTCTCTAACGTGA
CCTGGTTCCACGCCATCCACGTGTCTGGAACCAACGGCACCAAGAGATTCGACAACCCAGTGCTGCCATT
CAACGACGGCGTGTACTTCGCTTCTACCGAGAAGTCTAACATCATCAGGGGTTGGATCTTCGGAACCACC
CTGGACTCTAAGACCCAGTCTCTGCTGATCGTGAACAACGCTACCAACGTGGTGATCAAGGTGTGCGAGT
TCCAGTTCTGCAACGACCCATTCCTGGGAGTGTACTACCACAAGAACAACAAGTCTTGGATGGAAAGCGA
GTTCAGGGTGTACAGCTCTGCTAACAACTGCACCTTCGAGTACGTGTCTCAGCCTTTCCTGATGGACCTG
GAAGGAAAGCAGGGAAACTTCAAGAACCTGAGAGAGTTCGTGTTCAAGAACATCGACGGTTACTTCAAGA
TATACAGCAAGCACACCCCAATCAACCTGGTGAGGGACCTGCCACAGGGTTTCTCTGCTCTGGAGCCCCT
GGTGGACCTGCCAATCGGCATCAACATCACCAGGTTCCAGACCCTGCTGGCTCTGCACAGGTCTTACCTG
ACCCCAGGCGACAGCAGCTCTGGATGGACCGCCGGCGCCGCTGCTTACTACGTGGGATACCTGCAGCCAA
GGACCTTCCTGCTGAAGTACAACGAAAACGGCACCATCACCGACGCCGTGGACTGCGCTCTGGACCCACT
GTCTGAGACCAAGTGCACCCTGAAGTCTTTCACCGTGGAAAAGGGAATCTACCAGACCAGCAACTTCCGC
GTGCAGCCCACCGAGTCTATCGTGAGATTCCCAAACATCACCAACCTGTGCCCATTCGGAGAAGTGTTCA
ACGCTACCAGGTTCGCCAGCGTGTACGCTTGGAACAGGAAGAGAATCAGCAACTGCGTGGCCGACTACTC
TGTGCTGTACAACTCTGCCTCCTTCTCCACCTTCAAGTGCTACGGCGTGTCCCCAACCAAGCTGAACGAC
CTGTGCTTCACCAACGTGTACGCTGACTCCTTCGTGATCAGAGGAGACGAAGTGAGACAGATCGCTCCCG
GTCAGACCGGAAAGATCGCCGACTACAACTACAAGCTGCCAGACGACTTCACCGGTTGCGTGATCGCTTG
GAACTCTAACAACCTGGACTCTAAGGTGGGAGGCAACTACAACTACCTGTACAGGCTGTTCCGCAAGAGC
AACCTGAAGCCTTTCGAAAGGGACATCAGCACCGAAATCTACCAGGCTGGATCTACCCCATGCAACGGAG
TGGAAGGATTCAACTGCTACTTCCCTCTGCAGTCTTACGGATTCCAGCCAACCAACGGAGTGGGATACCA
GCCATACAGAGTGGTGGTGCTGTCTTTCGAGCTGCTGCACGCTCCTGCTACCGTGTGCGGACCAAAGAAG
TCTACCAACCTGGTGAAGAACAAGTGCGTGAACTTCAACTTCAACGGACTGACCGGAACCGGAGTGCTGA
CCGAATCCAACAAGAAGTTCCTGCCTTTCCAGCAGTTCGGTAGAGACATCGCCGACACCACCGACGCTGT
GAGAGACCCACAGACCCTGGAAATCCTGGACATCACCCCCTGCTCTTTCGGAGGAGTGAGCGTGATCACC
CCAGGAACCAACACCTCCAACCAGGTGGCCGTGCTGTACCAGGACGTGAACTGCACCGAAGTGCCAGTGG
CCATCCACGCTGACCAGCTGACCCCAACCTGGAGAGTGTACAGCACCGGATCTAACGTGTTCCAGACCCG
TGCCGGCTGCCTGATCGGAGCCGAGTACGTGAACAACTCCTACGAATGCGACATCCCAATCGGAGCTGGC
ATCTGCGCTTCTTACCAGACCCAGACCAACAGCCCAAGAAGGGCCAGATCCGTGGCCTCTCAGAGCATCA
TCGCCTACACCATGAGCCTGGGCGCTGAAAACAGCGTGGCTTACAGCAACAACTCTATCGCCATCCCAAC
CAACTTCACCATCTCTGTGACCACCGAAATCCTGCCAGTGAGCATGACCAAGACCAGCGTGGACTGCACC
ATGTACATCTGCGGAGACTCTACCGAATGCTCTAACCTGCTGCTGCAGTACGGCAGCTTCTGCACCCAGC
TGAACCGCGCTCTGACCGGAATCGCTGTGGAGCAGGACAAGAACACCCAGGAAGTGTTCGCTCAGGTGAA
GCAGATATACAAGACCCCACCTATCAAGGACTTCGGAGGATTCAACTTCTCTCAGATCCTGCCCGACCCA
TCTAAGCCCTCTAAGAGGTCTTTCATCGAAGACCTGCTGTTCAACAAGGTGACCCTGGCCGACGCCGGTT
TCATCAAGCAGTACGGTGACTGCCTGGGAGACATCGCCGCTAGAGACCTGATCTGCGCCCAGAAGTTCAA
CGGTCTGACCGTGCTGCCACCACTGCTGACCGACGAGATGATCGCCCAGTACACCTCTGCCCTGCTGGCT
GGAACCATCACCTCTGGTTGGACCTTCGGAGCTGGCGCCGCCCTGCAGATCCCATTCGCTATGCAGATGG
CCTACCGTTTCAACGGTATCGGAGTGACCCAGAACGTGCTGTACGAAAACCAGAAGCTGATCGCTAACCA
GTTCAACTCTGCTATCGGAAAGATCCAGGACTCCCTGTCCTCTACCGCTTCTGCCCTGGGAAAGCTGCAG
GACGTGGTGAACCAGAACGCCCAGGCCCTGAACACCCTGGTGAAGCAGCTGTCTTCTAACTTCGGAGCCA
TCTCCTCTGTGCTGAACGACATCCTGTCTAGGCTGGACAAGGTGGAAGCCGAGGTGCAGATCGACAGACT
GATCACCGGAAGACTGCAGTCTCTGCAGACCTACGTGACCCAGCAGCTGATCAGGGCCGCTGAAATCAGA
GCTTCTGCCAACCTGGCTGCCACCAAGATGTCCGAATGCGTGCTGGGCCAGTCTAAGAGGGTGGACTTCT
GCGGAAAGGGATACCACCTGATGTCCTTCCCACAGTCTGCTCCACACGGAGTGGTGTTCCTGCACGTGAC
CTACGTGCCCGCCCAGGAAAAGAACTTCACCACCGCCCCAGCTATCTGCCACGACGGAAAGGCTCACTTC
CCCAGGGAGGGAGTGTTCGTGTCTAACGGAACCCACTGGTTCGTGACCCAGAGGAACTTCTACGAGCCAC
AGATCATCACCACCGACAACACCTTCGTGTCTGGAAACTGCGACGTGGTGATCGGAATCGTGAACAACAC
CGTGTACGACCCACTGCAGCCAGAACTGGACTCTTTCAAGGAGGAACTGGACAAGTACTTCAAGAACCAC
ACCTCTCCAGACGTGGACCTGGGAGACATCTCCGGAATCAACGCCTCTGTGGTGAACATCCAGAAGGAAA
TCGACAGACTGAACGAGGTGGCCAAGAACCTGAACGAATCTCTGATCGACCTGCAGGAACTGGGAAAGTA
CGAGCAGTACATCAAGTGGCCCTGGTACATCTGGCTGGGTTTCATCGCTGGTCTGATCGCTATCGTGATG
GTGACCATCATGCTGTGCTGCATGACCTCTTGCTGCTCTTGCCTGAAGGGATGCTGCTCTTGCGGATCTT
GCTGCAAGTTCGACGAGGACGACTCCGAGCCTGTGCTGAAGGGTGTGAAGCTGCACTACACCTACCCAAC
TTTCTTGTACAAAGTTGGCATTATAAGAAAGCATTGCTTATCAATTTGTTGCAACGAACAGGTCACTATC
AGTCAAAATAAAATCATTATTTGCCATCCAGCTGATATCCCCTATAGTGAGTCGTATTACATGGTCATAG
CTGTTTCCTGGCAGCTCTGGCCCGTGTCTCAAAATCTCTGATGTTACATTGCACAAGATAAAAATATATC
ATCATGCCTCCTCTAGACCAGCCAGGACAGAAATGCCTCGACTTCGCTGCTACCCAAGGTTGCCGGGTGA
CGCACACCGTGGAAACGGATGAAGGCACGAACCCAGTGGACATAAGCCTGTTCGGTTCGTAAGCTGTAAT
GCAAGTAGCGTATGCGCTCACGCAACTGGTCCAGAACCTTGACCGAACGCAGCGGTGGTAACGGCGCAGT
GGCGGTTTTCATGGCTTGTTATGACTGTTTTTTTGGGGTACAGTCTATGCCTCGGGCATCCAAGCAGCAA
GCGCGTTACGCCGTGGGTCGATGTTTGATGTTATGGAGCAGCAACGATGTTACGCAGCAGGGCAGTCGCC
CTAAAACAAAGTTAAACATTATGAGGGAAGCGGTGATCGCCGAAGTATCGACTCAACTATCAGAGGTAGT
TGGCGTCATCGAGCGCCATCTCGAACCGACGTTGCTGGCCGTACATTTGTACGGCTCCGCAGTGGATGGC
GGCCTGAAGCCACACAGTGATATTGATTTGCTGGTTACGGTGACCGTAAGGCTTGATGAAACAACGCGGC
GAGCTTTGATCAACGACCTTTTGGAAACTTCGGCTTCCCCTGGAGAGAGCGAGATTCTCCGCGCTGTAGA
AGTCACCATTGTTGTGCACGACGACATCATTCCGTGGCGTTATCCAGCTAAGCGCGAACTGCAATTTGGA
GAATGGCAGCGCAATGACATTCTTGCAGGTATCTTCGAGCCAGCCACGATCGACATTGATCTGGCTATCT
TGCTGACAAAAGCAAGAGAACATAGCGTTGCCTTGGTAGGTCCAGCGGCGGAGGAACTCTTTGATCCGGT
TCCTGAACAGGATCTATTTGAGGCGCTAAATGAAACCTTAACGCTATGGAACTCGCCGCCCGACTGGGCT
GGCGATGAGCGAAATGTAGTGCTTACGTTGTCCCGCATTTGGTACAGCGCAGTAACCGGCAAAATCGCGC
CGAAGGATGTCGCTGCCGACTGGGCAATGGAGCGCCTGCCGGCCCAGTATCAGCCCGTCATACTTGAAGC
TAGACAGGCTTATCTTGGACAAGAAGAAGATCGCTTGGCCTCGCGCGCAGATCAGTTGGAAGAATTTGTC
CACTACGTGAAAGGCGAGATCACCAAGGTAGTCGGCAAATAACCCTCGAGCCACCCATGACCAAAATCCC
TTAACGTGAGTTACGCGTCGTTCCACTGAGCGTCAGACCCCGTAGAAAAGATCAAAGGATCTTCTTGAGA
TCCTTTTTTTCTGCGCGTAATCTGCTGCTTGCAAACAAAAAAACCACCGCTACCAGCGGTGGTTTGTTTG
CCGGATCAAGAGCTACCAACTCTTTTTCCGAAGGTAACTGGCTTCAGCAGAGCGCAGATACCAAATACTG
TTCTTCTAGTGTAGCCGTAGTTAGGCCACCACTTCAAGAACTCTGTAGCACCGCCTACATACCTCGCTCT
GCTAATCCTGTTACCAGTGGCTGCTGCCAGTGGCGATAAGTCGTGTCTTACCGGGTTGGACTCAAGACGA
TAGTTACCGGATAAGGCGCAGCGGTCGGGCTGAACGGGGGGTTCGTGCACACAGCCCAGCTTGGAGCGAA
CGACCTACACCGAACTGAGATACCTACAGCGTGAGCTATGAGAAAGCGCCACGCTTCCCGAAGGGAGAAA
GGCGGACAGGTATCCGGTAAGCGGCAGGGTCGGAACAGGAGAGCGCACGAGGGAGCTTCCAGGGGGAAAC
GCCTGGTATCTTTATAGTCCTGTCGGGTTTCGCCACCTCTGACTTGAGCGTCGATTTTTGTGATGCTCGT
CAGGGGGGCGGAGCCTATGGAAAAACGCCAGCAACGCGGCCTTTTTACGGTTCCTGGCCTTTTGCTGGCC
TTTTGCTCACATGTTCTTTCCTGCGTTATCCCCTGATTCTGTGGATAACCGTATTACCGCCTTTGAGTGA
GCTGATACCGCTCGCCGCAGCCGAACGACCGAGCGCAGCGAGTCAGTGAGCGAGGAAGCGGAAGAGCGCC
CAATACGCAAACCGCCTCTCCCCGCGCGT
